Addgene plasmid #21500: P-del (pTransluc-miR-145-2)
Depositing lab: Kenneth Kosik. Depositing organization: University of California, Santa Barbara. Publication: MicroRNA-145 regulates OCT4, SOX2, and KLF4 and represses pluripotency in human embryonic stem cells. Xu N, Papagiannakopoulos T, Pan G, Thomson JA, Kosik KS. Cell. 2009 May 15. 137(4):647-58. 10.1016/j.cell.2009.02.038 PubMed 19409607.
Backbone
  Vector backbone: pTransluc (Panomics)
  Backbone size w/o insert (bp): 4800
  Vector type: Luciferase
Growth in bacteria
  Bacterial resistance: Ampicillin, 100 μg/mL
  Growth temperature: 37°C
  Growth strain: DH5alpha
  Copy number: High Copy
Gene/Insert
  Gene/Insert name: 0.9 kb 5' of miR-145
  Species: H. sapiens (human)
  Insert size (bp): 900
  Entrez Gene: MIR145 (a.k.a. MIRN145, miR-145, miRNA145)
  Cloning method: Restriction Enzyme; 5′ cloning site NheI (not destroyed); 3′ cloning site Bgl Ii (not destroyed)
  Sequencing primers: 5′ ggtaccgagctcttacgcgt sequencing primer sequence
Terms and licenses: Academic/Nonprofit Terms; Industry Terms: Not Available to Industry
How to cite: P-del (pTransluc-miR-145-2) was a gift from Kenneth Kosik (Addgene plasmid # 21500 ; http://n2t.net/addgene:21500 ; RRID:Addgene_21500)
