[The description below was written by a language model from this plasmid's Addgene catalogue record and pLannotate feature annotations shown in this document.]
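Description:
P-del (pTransluc-miR-145-2) is a firefly luciferase reporter plasmid built on the pTransluc backbone (Panomics) for testing transcriptional regulatory activity of human genomic sequence in transfected cells. The insert is a roughly 0.9 kb fragment of human DNA lying 5' of the miR-145 gene (MIR145), cloned between NheI and BglII sites, both of which are retained. The feature table leaves the first ~900 nt of the 5,753 nt sequence unannotated, which is consistent with this region being the insert. It sits directly upstream of a fragment of a minimal TATA-box promoter with low basal activity and the luc+ enhanced firefly luciferase coding sequence, followed by an SV40 polyadenylation signal. In this arrangement, luciferase output reflects the ability of the upstream miR-145 flanking sequence to drive or modulate transcription. A synthetic poly(A) signal and an RNA polymerase II transcriptional pause site from the human α2 globin gene lie upstream of the cloning region, where they limit read-through from the backbone that would otherwise raise background signal.

The plasmid is propagated in E. coli at high copy from a ColE1/pUC-type origin with ampicillin selection via β-lactamase under its own promoter. An f1 origin is also present, allowing single-stranded DNA production. Short fragments annotated as SV40 large T antigen, TcR and lacZα appear to be backbone remnants rather than functional genes, and there is no mammalian selection marker, so the construct suits transient assays. The name "P-del" suggests a deletion variant within a series of miR-145 promoter reporters, but the record does not state what is deleted. The associated work concerns miR-145 regulation of OCT4, SOX2 and KLF4 and repression of pluripotency in human embryonic stem cells.
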