Features (pLannotate 1.2.2; 12 found; start..end, strand, type, name):
    927..944     +  promoter       minP (fragment): minimal TATA-box promoter with low basal activity
    975..2627    +  CDS            luciferase: firefly luciferase; luc+; enhanced luc+ version of the luciferase gene
   2668..2789    -  polyA_signal   SV40 poly(A) signal: SV40 polyadenylation signal
   2812..2880    -  CDS            large T antigen (fragment): large T antigen from SV40 (simian virus 40)
   2951..3076    +  CDS            TcR (fragment): tetracycline efflux protein; tet; confers resistance to tetracycline
   3256..3844    -  rep_origin     ori: high-copy-number ColE1/pMB1/pBR322/pUC origin of replication
   4015..4875    -  CDS            AmpR: β-lactamase; bla; confers resistance to ampicillin, carbenicillin, and related antibiotics
   4876..4980    -  promoter       AmpR promoter: bla
   5007..5462    +  rep_origin     f1 ori (sequence partly withheld): f1 bacteriophage origin of replication; arrow indicates direction of (+) strand synthesis
   5467..5534    -  CDS            lacZα (fragment): LacZα fragment of β-galactosidase; lacZ fragment
   5593..5641    +  polyA_signal   poly(A) signal: synthetic polyadenylation signal
   5655..5746    +  misc_feature   pause site: RNA polymerase II transcriptional pause signal from the human α2 globin gene
>Addgene plasmid #21500 | P-del (pTransluc-miR-145-2) | depositor full sequence | sequence record 9903 | Author sequence
GGTACCGAGCTCTTACGCGTGCTAGCCCTAAAAACCCTTTCAGCCCTGAAGATAAAAATTCTGGCCTTTG
AGTCAGGGTCTTCACTCTGTACTTCTAACCTTGGCTCCGGGGTATTGCCGAAACCAGTCCAGGCACGTCA
CAAATGTCTGACTTCTCCCAGAGGCTTCAGAAGCACAATGAGCAGCAGAGGAGAGCCATGGAGCCAAGCA
CAGTCTCATTTAACCTCCCCAAAAGCTTGGGAAGTGGGTGGTGTTATAGCCCCATTTTACAGATGAGAAA
AACTGAGGCTTATTTAAGCAGCTCACCTAAAGTCACATATTGATTGTGCTGAGCTGAGATTGTACCCTAA
TCTGCCTTCAAATCCATGTTTTTACCCATTGCATGTGATTATGGAACCTGGGACCGAGGAGCAGGAGGAG
AACATTCTAAATTCTGCTCCCATCTTGTCTTTACATCTCAGGTCACTTTTAGCAAAGACAGACCCGGACA
CTTGCCATTAATACTACAGGCTTCCTTCCTCCTACCCCCTTCCCCCAATCTTATTCATCTCACCTCTCCA
GTAGGTCGTGGACTCATGCATTTTATAATTAAAGAAGGCCAAGGCTCAGGGGTTAAGTGACTTACTGGAG
GTTATCAGAGAGGAAGTTGCCAAACCCAGGCTAGGAACTGAATGGTTGGTTTAAATCCACCCCTCTGGCA
GGAGACTGGGGAATACACATGAGCCGTGCAGACAGCAGAGGGCAGTCCTGGGGGTGGGGGCGCCAGAGGG
TTTCCGGTACTTTTCAGGGCAATTGAAGTTCCGGTCACTACTCCCCCCCAGAGCAATAAGCCACATCCGG
CGACGTGTGGCACCCCACCCTGGCTGCTACAGATGGGGCTGGATGCAGAAGAGAACTCCAGCTGGTCCTT
AGGGACACGGAGATCTGGGTATATAATGGAAGCTTGGCATTCCGGTACTGTTGGTAAAGCCACCATGGAA
GACGCCAAAAACATAAAGAAAGGCCCGGCGCCATTCTATCCGCTGGAAGATGGAACCGCTGGAGAGCAAC
TGCATAAGGCTATGAAGAGATACGCCCTGGTTCCTGGAACAATTGCTTTTACAGATGCACATATCGAGGT
GGACATCACTTACGCTGAGTACTTCGAAATGTCCGTTCGGTTGGCAGAAGCTATGAAACGATATGGGCTG
AATACAAATCACAGAATCGTCGTATGCAGTGAAAACTCTCTTCAATTCTTTATGCCGGTGTTGGGCGCGT
TATTTATCGGAGTTGCAGTTGCGCCCGCGAACGACATTTATAATGAACGTGAATTGCTCAACAGTATGGG
CATTTCGCAGCCTACCGTGGTGTTCGTTTCCAAAAAGGGGTTGCAAAAAATTTTGAACGTGCAAAAAAAG
CTCCCAATCATCCAAAAAATTATTATCATGGATTCTAAAACGGATTACCAGGGATTTCAGTCGATGTACA
CGTTCGTCACATCTCATCTACCTCCCGGTTTTAATGAATACGATTTTGTGCCAGAGTCCTTCGATAGGGA
CAAGACAATTGCACTGATCATGAACTCCTCTGGATCTACTGGTCTGCCTAAAGGTGTCGCTCTGCCTCAT
AGAACTGCCTGCGTGAGATTCTCGCATGCCAGAGATCCTATTTTTGGCAATCAAATCATTCCGGATACTG
CGATTTTAAGTGTTGTTCCATTCCATCACGGTTTTGGAATGTTTACTACACTCGGATATTTGATATGTGG
ATTTCGAGTCGTCTTAATGTATAGATTTGAAGAAGAGCTGTTTCTGAGGAGCCTTCAGGATTACAAGATT
CAAAGTGCGCTGCTGGTGCCAACCCTATTCTCCTTCTTCGCCAAAAGCACTCTGATTGACAAATACGATT
TATCTAATTTACACGAAATTGCTTCTGGTGGCGCTCCCCTCTCTAAGGAAGTCGGGGAAGCGGTTGCCAA
GAGGTTCCATCTGCCAGGTATCAGGCAAGGATATGGGCTCACTGAGACTACATCAGCTATTCTGATTACA
CCCGAGGGGGATGATAAACCGGGCGCGGTCGGTAAAGTTGTTCCATTTTTTGAAGCGAAGGTTGTGGATC
TGGATACCGGGAAAACGCTGGGCGTTAATCAAAGAGGCGAACTGTGTGTGAGAGGTCCTATGATTATGTC
CGGTTATGTAAACAATCCGGAAGCGACCAACGCCTTGATTGACAAGGATGGATGGCTACATTCTGGAGAC
ATAGCTTACTGGGACGAAGACGAACACTTCTTCATCGTTGACCGCCTGAAGTCTCTGATTAAGTACAAAG
GCTATCAGGTGGCTCCCGCTGAATTGGAATCCATCTTGCTCCAACACCCCAACATCTTCGACGCAGGTGT
CGCAGGTCTTCCCGACGATGACGCCGGTGAACTTCCCGCCGCCGTTGTTGTTTTGGAGCACGGAAAGACG
ATGACGGAAAAAGAGATCGTGGATTACGTCGCCAGTCAAGTAACAACCGCGAAAAAGTTGCGCGGAGGAG
TTGTGTTTGTGGACGAAGTACCGAAAGGTCTTACCGGAAAACTCGACGCAAGAAAAATCAGAGAGATCCT
CATAAAGGCCAAGAAGGGCGGAAAGATCGCCGTGTAATTCTAGAGTCGGGGCGGCCGGCCGCTTCGAGCA
GACATGATAAGATACATTGATGAGTTTGGACAAACCACAACTAGAATGCAGTGAAAAAAATGCTTTATTT
GTGAAATTTGTGATGCTATTGCTTTATTTGTAACCATTATAAGCTGCAATAAACAAGTTAACAACAACAA
TTGCATTCATTTTATGTTTCAGGTTCAGGGGGAGGTGTGGGAGGTTTTTTAAAGCAAGTAAAACCTCTAC
AAATGTGGTAAAATCGATAAGGATCCGTCGACCCCGCCAACCAGATGATCTGTTCTCCCGCCAACCAGAT
GATCTGTTCTCGATGCCCTTGAGAGCCTTCAACCCAGTCAGCTCCTTCCGGTGGGCGCGGGGCATGACTA
TCGTCGCCGCACTTATGACTGTCTTCTTTATCATGCAACTCGTAGGACAGGTGCCGGCAGCGCTCTTCCG
CTTCCTCGCTCACTGACTCGCTGCGCTCGGTCGTTCGGCTGCGGCGAGCGGTATCAGCTCACTCAAAGGC
GGTAATACGGTTATCCACAGAATCAGGGGATAACGCAGGAAAGAACATGTGAGCAAAAGGCCAGCAAAAG
GCCAGGAACCGTAAAAAGGCCGCGTTGCTGGCGTTTTTCCATAGGCTCCGCCCCCCTGACGAGCATCACA
AAAATCGACGCTCAAGTCAGAGGTGGCGAAACCCGACAGGACTATAAAGATACCAGGCGTTTCCCCCTGG
AAGCTCCCTCGTGCGCTCTCCTGTTCCGACCCTGCCGCTTACCGGATACCTGTCCGCCTTTCTCCCTTCG
GGAAGCGTGGCGCTTTCTCATAGCTCACGCTGTAGGTATCTCAGTTCGGTGTAGGTCGTTCGCTCCAAGC
TGGGCTGTGTGCACGAACCCCCCGTTCAGCCCGACCGCTGCGCCTTATCCGGTAACTATCGTCTTGAGTC
CAACCCGGTAAGACACGACTTATCGCCACTGGCAGCAGCCACTGGTAACAGGATTAGCAGAGCGAGGTAT
GTAGGCGGTGCTACAGAGTTCTTGAAGTGGTGGCCTAACTACGGCTACACTAGAAGGACAGTATTTGGTA
TCTGCGCTCTGCTGAAGCCAGTTACCTTCGGAAAAAGAGTTGGTAGCTCTTGATCCGGCAAACAAACCAC
CGCTGGTAGCGGTGGTTTTTTTGTTTGCAAGCAGCAGATTACGCGCAGAAAAAAAGGATCTCAAGAAGAT
CCTTTGATCTTTTCTACGGGGTCTGACGCTCAGTGGAACGAAAACTCACGTTAAGGGATTTTGGTCATGA
GATTATCAAAAAGGATCTTCACCTAGATCCTTTTAAATTAAAAATGAAGTTTTAAATCAATCTAAAGTAT
ATATGAGTAAACTTGGTCTGACAGTTACCAATGCTTAATCAGTGAGGCACCTATCTCAGCGATCTGTCTA
TTTCGTTCATCCATAGTTGCCTGACTCCCCGTCGTGTAGATAACTACGATACGGGAGGGCTTACCATCTG
GCCCCAGTGCTGCAATGATACCGCGAGACCCACGCTCACCGGCTCCAGATTTATCAGCAATAAACCAGCC
AGCCGGAAGGGCCGAGCGCAGAAGTGGTCCTGCAACTTTATCCGCCTCCATCCAGTCTATTAATTGTTGC
CGGGAAGCTAGAGTAAGTAGTTCGCCAGTTAATAGTTTGCGCAACGTTGTTGCCATTGCTACAGGCATCG
TGGTGTCACGCTCGTCGTTTGGTATGGCTTCATTCAGCTCCGGTTCCCAACGATCAAGGCGAGTTACATG
ATCCCCCATGTTGTGCAAAAAAGCGGTTAGCTCCTTCGGTCCTCCGATCGTTGTCAGAAGTAAGTTGGCC
GCAGTGTTATCACTCATGGTTATGGCAGCACTGCATAATTCTCTTACTGTCATGCCATCCGTAAGATGCT
TTTCTGTGACTGGTGAGTACTCAACCAAGTCATTCTGAGAATAGTGTATGCGGCGACCGAGTTGCTCTTG
CCCGGCGTCAATACGGGATAATACCGCGCCACATAGCAGAACTTTAAAAGTGCTCATCATTGGAAAACGT
TCTTCGGGGCGAAAACTCTCAAGGATCTTACCGCTGTTGAGATCCAGTTCGATGTAACCCACTCGTGCAC
CCAACTGATCTTCAGCATCTTTTACTTTCACCAGCGTTTCTGGGTGAGCAAAAACAGGAAGGCAAAATGC
CGCAAAAAAGGGAATAAGGGCGACACGGAAATGTTGAATACTCATACTCTTCCTTTTTCAATATTATTGA
AGCATTTATCAGGGTTATTGTCTCATGAGCGGATACATATTTGAATGTATTTAGAAAAATAAACAAATAG
GGGTTCCGCGCACATTTCCCCGAAAAGTGCCACCTG
[124 nt withheld, positions 5007-5130]
C
[91 nt withheld, positions 5132-5222]
A
[49 nt withheld, positions 5224-5272]
CCTTTGACGTTGGAGTCCACGTTCTTT
[37 nt withheld, positions 5300-5336]
ACCCTATCTCGGTCTATTCTTTTGATTTATAAGGGATTTTGCCGATTTCGGCCTATTGGTTAAAAAATGA
GCTGATTTAACAAAAATTTAACGCGAATTTTAACAAAATATTAACGTTTACAATTTCCCATTCGCCATTC
AGGCTGCGCAACTGTTGGGAAGGGCGATCGGTGCGGGCCTCTTCGCTATTACGCCAGCCCAAGCTACCAT
GATAAGTAAGTAATATTAAGGTACGGGAGGTACTTGGAGCGGCCGCAATAAAATATCTTTATTTTCATTA
CATCTGTGTGTTGGTTTTTTGTGTGAATCGATAGTACTAACATACGCTCTCCATCAAAACAAAACGAAAC
AAAACAAACTAGCAAAATAGGCTGTCCCCAGTGCAAGTGCAGGTGCCAGAACATTTCTCTATCGATA
