>Addgene plasmid #21500 | P-del (pTransluc-miR-145-2) | addgene partial sequence | sequence record 27222 | 21500 with LucNrev
GATGGCGCCGGGCCTTTCTTTATGTTTTTGGCGTCTTCCATGGTGGCTTTACCAACAGTACCGGAATGCC
AAGCTTCCATTATATACCCAGATCTCCGTGTCCCTAAGGACCAGCTGGAGTTCTCTTCTGCATCCAGCCC
CATCTGTAGCAGCCAGGGTGGGGTGCCACACGTCGCCGGATGTGGCTTATTGCTCTGGGGGGGAGTAGTG
ACCGGAACTTCAATTGCCCTGAAAAGTACCGGAAACCCTCTGGCGCCCCCACCCCCAGGACTGCCCTCTG
CTGTCTGCACGGCTCATGTGTATTCCCCAGTCTCCTGCCAGAGGGGTGGATTTAAACCAACCATTCAGTT
CCTAGCCTGGGTTTGGCAACTTCCTCTCTGATAACCTCCAGTAAGTCACTTAACCCCTGAGCCTTGGCCT
TCTTTAATTATAAAATGCATGAGTCCACGACCTACTGGAGAGGTGAGATGAATAAGATTGGGGGAAGGGG
GTAGGAGGAAGGAAGCCTGTAGTATTAATGGCAAGTGTCCGGGTCTGTCTTTGCTAAAAGTGACCTGAGA
TGTAAAGACAAGATGGGAGCAGAATTTAGAATGTTCTCCTCCTGCTCCTCGGTCCCAGGTTCCATAATCA
CATGCAATGGGTAAAAACATGGATTTGAAGGCAGATTAGGGTACAATCTCAGCTCAGCACAATCAATATG
TGACTTTAGGTGAGCTGCTTAAATAAGCCTCAGTTTTTCTCATCTGTAAAATGGG
